>Addgene plasmid #42237 | pCS6-mPSD95a-TSt-HA | depositor full sequence | sequence record 57043 | pCS6-mPSD95a-TSt-HA sequence 8172 bps
CGTTACATAACTTACGGTAAATGGCCCGCCTGGCTGACCGCCCAACGACCCCCGCCCATTGACGTCAATA
ATGACGTATGTTCCCATAGTAACGCCAATAGGGACTTTCCATTGACGTCAATGGGTGGAGTATTTACGGT
AAACTGCCCACTTGGCAGTACATCAAGTGTATCATATGCCAAGTACGCCCCCTATTGACGTCAATGACGG
TAAATGGCCCGCCTGGCATTATGCCCAGTACATGACCTTATGGGACTTTCCTACTTGGCAGTACATCTAC
GTATTAGTCATCGCTATTACCATGGTGATGCGGTTTTGGCAGTACATCAATGGGCGTGGATAGCGGTTTG
ACTCACGGGGATTTCCAAGTCTCCACCCCATTGACGTCAATGGGAGTTTGTTTTGGCACCAAAATCAACG
GGACTTTCCAAAATGTCGTAACAACTCCGCCCCATTGACGCAAATGGGCGGTAGGCGTGTACGGTGGGAG
GTCTATATAAGCAGAGCTCGTTTAGTGAACCGTCAGATCGCCTGGAGACGCCATCCACGCTGTTTTGACC
TCCATAGAAGACACCGGGACCGATCCAGCCTCCGGACTCTAGCCTAGGCCGCGGCCAGGCCCCCCAACAT
GGACTGTCTCTGTATAGTGACAACCAAGAAATACCGCTACCAAGATGAAGACACGCCCCCTCTGGAACAC
AGCCCGGCCCACCTCCCCAACCAGGCCAATTCTCCCCCTGTGATTGTCAACACGGACACCCTAGAAGCCC
CAGGATATGTGAACGGAACAGAGGGGGAGATGGAGTATGAGGAGATCACATTGGAAAGGGGTAACTCAGG
TCTGGGCTTCAGCATCGCAGGTGGCACCGACAACCCACACATCGGTGACGACCCATCCATCTTTATCACC
AAGATCATTCCTGGTGGGGCTGCAGCCCAGGATGGCCGCCTCAGGGTCAACGACAGCATCCTGTTTGTCA
ATGAAGTGGATGTCCGGGAGGTGACCCATTCAGCTGCAGTGGAGGCCCTCAAAGAGGCGGGTTCCATCGT
TCGCCTCTACGTCATGCGCCGGAAACCCCCAGCTGAGAAGATCATAGAGATCAAGCTTATCAAAGGGCCT
AAAGGACTTGGCTTCAGCATCGCAGGGGGCGTTGGGAACCAGCACATCCCTGGAGATAATAGCATCTACG
TAACCAAGATCATCGAAGGAGGCGCTGCCCACAAGGAGGGCAGGTTGCAGATCGGAGACAAGATCCTGGC
GGTCAACAGTGTGGGGCTAGAGGATGTCATGCATGAGGACGCCGTGGCAGCCCTGAAGAACACATATGAC
GTTGTGTACCTAAAGGTGGCCAAGCCCAGCAATGCCTACCTGAGTGACAGCTATGCTCCCCCAGACATCA
CAACCTCATATTCTCAGCACCTGGACAATGAGATCAGTCATAGCAGCTACTTGGGCACCGACTACCCCAC
AGCCATGACCCCCACTTCCCCTCGGCGCTACTCCCCCGTGGCCAAGGACCTGCTAGGGGAGGAAGATATT
CCCCGGGAACCAAGGCGGATCGTGATCCATCGGGGCTCCACCGGCCTGGGCTTCAACATTGTGGGCGGCG
AGGACGGTGAAGGCATCTTCATCTCCTTCATCCTTGCTGGGGGTCCAGCTGACCTCAGTGGGGAGCTACG
GAAGGGGGACCAGATCCTGTCGGTCAATGGTGTTGACCTCCGCAATGCCAGTCATGAACAGGCTGCCATT
GCCCTGAAGAACGCGGGTCAGACGGTCACGATCATCGCTCAGTATAAACCAGAAGAGTATAGCCGATTCG
AGGCCAAGATCCATGATCTTCGGGAACAGCTTATGAATAGTAGCCTGGGCTCAGGGACTGCATCTCTGCG
AAGCAACCCCAAGCGGGGCTTCTATATCAGGGCCCTGTTTGACTACGACAAGACCAAGGACTGCGGTTTC
TTGAGCCAGGCCCTGAGCTTCCACTTTGGGGATGTGCTTCATGTAATTGACGCCAGCGACGAAGAGTGGT
GGCAAGCGCGGCGGGTCCACTCTGACAGTGAGACCGATGACATTGGCTTCATTCCCAGCAAACGGCGGGT
CGAGCGACGAGAGTGGTCAAGGTTAAAGGCCAAGGACTGGGGCTCCAGCTCTGGATCACAGGGTCGAGAA
GACTCGGTTCTGAGCTATGAGACGGTGACGCAGATGGAAGTGCACTACGCTCGCCCCATCATCATCCTTG
GGCCTACCAAAGACCGTGCCAACGATGATCTTCTCTCCGAGTTCCCCGACAAGTTTGGATCCTGTGTCCC
TCATACGACACGTCCTAAGCGGGAATATGAGATAGACGGCCGCGATTACCACTTTGTCTCCTCCCGGGAG
AAAATGGAGAAGGACATTCAGGCGCACAAGTTCATTGAGGCTGGCCAGTACAACAGCCACCTCTACGGGA
CCAGCGTCCAGTCTGTGCGAGAGGTAGCAGAGCAGGGGAAGCACTGCATCCTTGATGTCTCAGCCAATGC
CGTGCGGCGGCTGCAGGCGGCCCACCTGCACCCTATCGCCATCTTCATCCGTCCCCGCTCCCTGGAGAAT
GTGCTAGAGATCAATAAGCGGATCACAGAGGAGCAAGCCCGGAAAGCCTTCGACAGGGCCACGAAGCTGG
AGCAGGAGTTCACGGAGTGCTTCTCAGCCATCGTAGAGGGCGACAGCTTTGAAGAGATCTATCACAAAGT
GAAACGTGTCATCGAAGACCTCTCAGGCCCCTACATCTGGGTCCCAGCCCGAGAGAGACTGGAGCCCGGG
CCCATGGCCAGCATGACTGGTGGACAGCAAATGGGGTCGACGCTCTACCAGGAGTTCGATGAGATGGAAG
AGTGCTCTCAGCACTTACCCGGCGCCGGCAGTAGTGGCGATATCATGGATTACAAGGATGACGACGATAA
GGGCTCTTCCGGGACAGGCTCCGGATCCGGCACTAGTGCGCCCATCACGGCGTACGCCCAGCAGACGAGA
GGCCTCCTAGGGTGTATAATCACCAGCCTGACTGGCCGGGACAAAAACCAAGTGGAGGGTGAGGTCCAGA
TCGTGTCAACTGCTACCCAAACCTTCCTGGCAACGTGCATCAATGGGGTATGCTGGACTGTCTACCACGG
GGCCGGAACGAGGACCATCGCATCACCCAAGGGTCCTGTCATCCAGATGTATACCAATGTGGACCAAGAC
CTTGTGGGCTGGCCCGCTCCTCAAGGTTCCCGCTCATTGACACCCTGTACCTGCGGCTCCTCGGACCTTT
ACCTGGTCACGAGGCACGCCGATGTCATTCCCGTGCGCCGGCGAGGTGATAGCAGGGGTAGCCTGCTTTC
GCCCCGGCCCATTTCCTACTTGAAAGGCTCCTCGGGGGGTCCGCTGTTGTGCCCCGCGGGACACGCCGTG
GGCCTATTCAGGGCCGCGGTGTGCACCCGTGGAGTGGCTAAAGCGGTGGACTTTATCCCTGTGGAGAACC
TAGAGACAACCATGAGATCCCCGGTGTTCACGGACAACTCCTCTCCACCAGCAGTCACCCTGACGCACCC
AATCACCAAAATCGATAGGGAGGTTCTCTACCAGGAGTTCGATGAGATGGAAGAGTGCTCTCAGCACTAT
CCCTACGATGTGCCCGATTACGCTGGCGCGCCTTGATTCCTGCCCTGGCTTGGCCTGGACTCACCCTGCC
TCCACCACCTGGGCCCTTGGTCTGGACTGAATAGCCCAAGCCCTTCGTACCCTAGCCTTTCTTCCCACCC
TTCTTATTTATTTCCTTTCTGACTGGATCGAGCCCATTGGAGGGAGGACACTCCTCTCTGCATGTATCCC
TGCACCCCAGATCAGGGCCCCTAGACCCCAGGAACCTGGGGTCTGGGGGGGAGCTGGGCTCCTGGTTCCG
AGCCCTTGCTCCTTAAGACTCCTACCCCTGCCCGCCCCCATGCACACACAGACCCACTGGGGGCCTCTGC
CCTCCCCATTTTCTCCCACACACATTCCAGAAGTCAGGGCCCCTCTCAAGGAGTACCCGCTGTAGGGATG
CAGGGCCACAGGCTTCCGCGCTCTCCCGAGGCAGGGGCTGGGGTCACCCCTGCCCCATCATAACTCCCCA
CGCCGTTTGAGTTCTCCTTTATTTTCTCCATTCTTTTCTTCTCAAAGGTGGTTTTTGGGGGGAGAAGCAG
GGGGGCTCTCCTGAGGGTCCCCCCGTCTTTCACACACCTCCCACCTTTTTTCTTTGCCGGTTTGCATGAG
TGGAAGGTCTAACTGTGGCTTTTTTTTTTTTCTGGGATTTTATTTCATTTTATTTGATTTTATTTTTTTG
GGAAAAGGGGAGGGATGGGTCTGGGGAGTGGGGAATGTGGGAGGGGGGTGGGGGGGCAAAGGGTCAGGGG
TTGGGTGTCCGGGAGCCAGGGGAGGACAGGAAATGCTGCCGCCTTCTGCAATTTATTTATTTTTTTCTTT
TGAGAGAGTGAAAGGAAGAGACAGACACTTGAAAAAAAAAAAAAAAGGGCGGCCGCTCTAGAGTATCCCT
CGAGGGGCCCAAGCTTACGCGTACCCAGCTTTCTTGTACAAAGTGGTCCCTATAGTGAGTCGTATTATAA
GCTAGGCACTGGCCGTCGTTTTACAACGTCGTGACTGGGAAAACTGCTAGCTTGGGATCTTTGTGAAGGA
ACCTTACTTCTGTGGTGTGACATAATTGGACAAACTACCTACAGAGATTTAAAGCTCTAAGGTAAATATA
AAATTTTTAAGTGTATAATGTGTTAAACTAGCTGCATATGCTTGCTGCTTGAGAGTTTTGCTTACTGAGT
ATGATTTATGAAAATATTATACACAGGAGCTAGTGATTCTAATTGTTTGTGTATTTTAGATTCACAGTCC
CAAGGCTCATTTCAGGCCCCTCAGTCCTCACAGTCTGTTCATGATCATAATCAGCCATACCACATTTGTA
GAGGTTTTACTTGCTTTAAAAAACCTCCCACACCTCCCCCTGAACCTGAAACATAAAATGAATGCAATTG
TTGTTGTTAACTTGTTTATTGCAGCTTATAATGGTTACAAATAAAGCAATAGCATCACAAATTTCACAAA
TAAAGCATTTTTTTCACTGCATTCTAGTTGTGGTTTGTCCAAACTCATCAATGTATCTTATCATGTCTGG
ATCGATCCTGCATTAATGAATCGGCCAACGCGCGGGGAGAGGCGGTTTGCGTATTGGCTGGCGTAATAGC
GAAGAGGCCCGCACCGATCGCCCTTCCCAACAGTTGCGCAGCCTGAATGGCGAATGGG
[124 nt withheld, positions 5309-5432]
C
[91 nt withheld, positions 5434-5524]
A
[49 nt withheld, positions 5526-5574]
CCTTTGACGTTGGAGTCCACGTTCTTT
[37 nt withheld, positions 5602-5638]
ACCCTATCTCGGTCTATTCTTTTGATTTATAAGGGATTTTGCCGATTTCGGCCTATTGGTTAAAAAATGA
GCTGATTTAACAAAAATTTAACGCGAATTTTAACAAAATATTAACGTTTACAATTTCAGGTGGCACTTTT
CGGGGAAATGTGCGCGGAACCCCTATTTGTTTATTTTTCTAAATACATTCAAATATGTATCCGCTCATGC
CAGGTCTTGGACTGGTGAGAACGGCTTGCTCGGCAGCTTCGATGTGTGCTGGAGGGAGAATAAAGGTCTA
AGATGTGCGATAGAGGGAAGTCGCATTGAATTATGTGCTGTGTAGGGATCGCTGGTATCAAATATGTGTG
CCCACCCCTGGCATGAGACAATAACCCTGATAAATGCTTCAATAATATTGAAAAAGGAAGAGTATGAGTA
TTCAACATTTCCGTGTCGCCCTTATTCCCTTTTTTGCGGCATTTTGCCTTCCTGTTTTTGCTCACCCAGA
AACGCTGGTGAAAGTAAAAGATGCTGAAGATCAGTTGGGTGCACGAGTGGGTTACATCGAACTGGATCTC
AACAGCGGTAAGATCCTTGAGAGTTTTCGCCCCGAAGAACGTTTTCCAATGATGAGCACTTTTAAAGTTC
TGCTATGTGGCGCGGTATTATCCCGTATTGACGCCGGGCAAGAGCAACTCGGTCGCCGCATACACTATTC
TCAGAATGACTTGGTTGAGTACTCACCAGTCACAGAAAAGCATCTTACGGATGGCATGACAGTAAGAGAA
TTATGCAGTGCTGCCATAACCATGAGTGATAACACTGCGGCCAACTTACTTCTGACAACGATCGGAGGAC
CGAAGGAGCTAACCGCTTTTTTGCACAACATGGGGGATCATGTAACTCGCCTTGATCGTTGGGAACCGGA
GCTGAATGAAGCCATACCAAACGACGAGCGTGACACCACGATGCCTGTAGCAATGGCAACAACGTTGCGC
AAACTATTAACTGGCGAACTACTTACTCTAGCTTCCCGGCAACAATTAATAGACTGGATGGAGGCGGATA
AAGTTGCAGGACCACTTCTGCGCTCGGCCCTTCCGGCTGGCTGGTTTATTGCTGATAAATCTGGAGCCGG
TGAGCGTGGGTCTCGCGGTATCATTGCAGCACTGGGGCCAGATGGTAAGCCCTCCCGTATCGTAGTTATC
TACACGACGGGGAGTCAGGCAACTATGGATGAACGAAATAGACAGATCGCTGAGATAGGTGCCTCACTGA
TTAAGCATTGGTAACTGTCAGACCAAGTTTACTCATATATACTTTAGATTGATTTAAAACTTCATTTTTA
ATTTAAAAGGATCTAGGTGAAGATCCTTTTTGATAATCTCATGCCATAACTTCGTATAATGTATGCTATA
CGAAGTTATGGCATGACCAAAATCCCTTAACGTGAGTTTTCGTTCCACTGAGCGTCAGACCCCGTAGAAA
AGATCAAAGGATCTTCTTGAGATCCTTTTTTTCTGCGCGTAATCTGCTGCTTGCAAACAAAAAAACCACC
GCTACCAGCGGTGGTTTGTTTGCCGGATCAAGAGCTACCAACTCTTTTTCCGAAGGTAACTGGCTTCAGC
AGAGCGCAGATACCAAATACTGTCCTTCTAGTGTAGCCGTAGTTAGGCCACCACTTCAAGAACTCTGTAG
CACCGCCTACATACCTCGCTCTGCTAATCCTGTTACCAGTGGCTGCTGCCAGTGGCGATAAGTCGTGTCT
TACCGGGTTGGACTCAAGACGATAGTTACCGGATAAGGCGCAGCGGTCGGGCTGAACGGGGGGTTCGTGC
ACACAGCCCAGCTTGGAGCGAACGACCTACACCGAACTGAGATACCTACAGCGTGAGCATTGAGAAAGCG
CCACGCTTCCCGAAGGGAGAAAGGCGGACAGGTATCCGGTAAGCGGCAGGGTCGGAACAGGAGAGCGCAC
GAGGGAGCTTCCAGGGGGAAACGCCTGGTATCTTTATAGTCCTGTCGGGTTTCGCCACCTCTGACTTGAG
CGTCGATTTTTGTGATGCTCGTCAGGGGGGCGGAGCCTATGGAAAAACGCCAGCAACGCGGCCTTTTTAC
GGTTCCTGGCCTTTTGCTGGCCTTTTGCTCACATGTTCTTTCCTGCGTTATCCCCTGATTCTGTGGATAA
CCGTATTACCGCCTTTGAGTGAGCTGATACCGCTCGCCGCAGCCGAACGACCGAGCGCAGCGAGTCAGTG
AGCGAGGAAGCGGAAGAGCGCCCAATACGCAAACCGCCTCTCCCCGCGCGTTGGCCGATTCATTAATGCA
GAGCTTGCAATTCGCGCGTTTTTCAATATTATTGAAGCATTTATCAGGGTTATTGTCTCATGAGCGGATA
CATATTTGAATGTATTTAGAAAAATAAACAAATAGGGGTTCCGCGCACATTTCCCCGAAAAGTGCCACCT
GACGTCTAAGAAACCATTATTATCATGACATTAACCTATAAAAATAGGCGTAGTACGAGGCCCTTTCACT
CATTAGATGCATGT
Features (pLannotate 1.2.2; 23 found; start..end, strand, type, name):
      1..304     +  enhancer       CMV enhancer: human cytomegalovirus immediate early enhancer
    305..508     +  promoter       CMV promoter: human cytomegalovirus (CMV) immediate early promoter
    629..2791    +  CDS            Dlg4: DLG4_MOUSE - Also known as Dlgh4, Psd95. Experimental evidence at protein level: Swiss-Prot protein existence level 1. Postsynaptic scaffolding protein that plays a critical role in synaptogenesis and synaptic plasticity by providing a platform for the postsynaptic clustering of crucial synaptic proteins (PubMed:15358775, PubMed:9853749). Interacts with the cytoplasmic tail of NMDA receptor subunits and shaker-type potassium channels. Required for synaptic plasticity associated with NMDA receptor signaling. Overexpression or depletion of DLG4 changes the ratio of excitatory to inhibitory synap
   2804..2835    +  CDS            T7 tag (gene 10 leader) (fragment): leader peptide from bacteriophage T7 gene 10 promotes efficient translation in E. coli
   2918..2942    +  CDS            3xFLAG (fragment): three tandem FLAG® epitope tags
   2978..3556    +  CDS            POLG_HCV77 (fragment): Experimental evidence at protein level: Swiss-Prot protein existence level 1. [RNA-directed RNA polymerase]: RNA-dependent RNA polymerase that performs primer-template recognition and RNA synthesis during viral replication. From Hepatitis C virus genotype 1a (isolate H77) (HCV).
   4573..4597    -  protein_bind   attB2: mutant version of attB; recombination site for the Gateway® BP reaction BP Clonase™
   4599..4617    -  promoter       T7 promoter: promoter for bacteriophage T7 RNA polymerase
   4627..4664    +  CDS            lacZα (fragment): LacZα fragment of β-galactosidase; lacZ fragment
   4676..4790    +  intron         large T intron (fragment): SV40 (simian virus 40) large T antigen intron
   4864..4889    +  intron         small t intron (fragment): SV40 (simian virus 40) small t antigen intron
   4889..5026    +  CDS            large T antigen (fragment): large T antigen from SV40 (simian virus 40)
   5049..5183    +  polyA_signal   SV40 poly(A) signal: SV40 polyadenylation signal
   5188..5237    -  CDS            lacI (fragment): lac repressor; lacI; The lac repressor binds to the lac operator to inhibit transcription in E. coli. This inhibition can be relieved by adding lactose or isopropyl-β-D-thiogalactopyranoside (IPTG).
   5237..5304    +  CDS            lacZα (fragment): LacZα fragment of β-galactosidase; lacZ fragment
   5309..5764    +  rep_origin     f1 ori (sequence partly withheld): f1 bacteriophage origin of replication; arrow indicates direction of (+) strand synthesis
   5791..5847    +  promoter       AmpR promoter (fragment): bla
   6000..6051    +  promoter       AmpR promoter (fragment): bla
   6052..6912    +  CDS            AmpR: β-lactamase; bla; confers resistance to ampicillin, carbenicillin, and related antibiotics
   7014..7047    -  protein_bind   loxP: Cre-mediated recombination occurs in the 8-bp core sequence (GCATACAT). Cre recombinase
   7125..7713    +  rep_origin     ori: high-copy-number ColE1/pMB1/pBR322/pUC origin of replication
   7896..7949    +  CDS            lacI (fragment): lac repressor; lacI; The lac repressor binds to the lac operator to inhibit transcription in E. coli. This inhibition can be relieved by adding lactose or isopropyl-β-D-thiogalactopyranoside (IPTG).
   7967..8063    -  promoter       AmpR promoter (fragment): bla
