[The description below was written by a language model from this plasmid's Addgene catalogue record and pLannotate feature annotations shown in this document.]
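Description:
pCS6-mPSD95a-TSt-HA is an 8,172 bp mammalian expression plasmid built on the pCS6 backbone. It carries mouse PSD95 (Dlg4), a postsynaptic scaffolding protein, fused at its C terminus to the TimeSTAMPt (TSt) cassette and an HA epitope. It is propagated in E. coli as a high-copy plasmid from a ColE1/pUC-type origin under ampicillin selection (β-lactamase), and it also carries an f1 phage origin. The fusion is transcribed from the human cytomegalovirus immediate early enhancer and promoter. An SV40 polyadenylation signal lies downstream, preceded by fragments of the SV40 small t/large T intron region.

In the feature table, the Dlg4 coding sequence is followed by short matches to T7 tag and FLAG sequences and then by a fragment of the hepatitis C virus polyprotein. The automated annotation gives the generic polyprotein entry, but in the TimeSTAMP design this segment is the HCV protease. The HA tag is not annotated, and roughly a kilobase between the HCV fragment and the attB2 site has no annotation. In the TimeSTAMP method, a cis-acting protease flanked by its own cleavage sites removes the epitope tag from the fusion protein by default. Adding a cell-permeable protease inhibitor blocks cleavage, so only copies made after drug addition keep the tag. Newly synthesized PSD95 can then be detected by immunostaining or blotting. According to the record, the TSt variant is intended for highly expressed proteins or those with faster ongoing synthesis. The remaining features (an attB2 site, a T7 promoter, a single loxP site, and lacZα and lacI fragments) look like backbone remnants, and the record assigns them no function.
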