Addgene plasmid #42237: pCS6-mPSD95a-TSt-HA
Purpose: TimeSTAMP method for tagging and visualization of newly synthesized proteins. TimeSTAMPt cassette used for highly expressed proteins or proteins with faster ongoing synthesis rates
Depositing lab: Roger Tsien. Publication: TimeSTAMP tagging of newly synthesized proteins. Lin MZ, Tsien RY. Curr Protoc Protein Sci. 2010 Feb;Chapter 26:Unit 26.5. doi: 10.1002/0471140864.ps2605s59. PubMed 20155731.
Backbone
  Vector backbone: pCS6
  Total vector size (bp): 8172
  Vector type: Mammalian Expression
Growth in bacteria
  Bacterial resistance: Ampicillin, 100 μg/mL
  Growth temperature: 37°C
  Growth strain: DH5alpha
  Copy number: High Copy
Gene/Insert
  Gene/Insert name: PSD95
  Tag / fusion protein: TSt-HA (C terminal on insert)
Terms and licenses: Academic/Nonprofit Terms; Industry Terms: Not Available to Industry
How to cite: pCS6-mPSD95a-TSt-HA was a gift from Roger Tsien (Addgene plasmid # 42237 ; http://n2t.net/addgene:42237 ; RRID:Addgene_42237)
