>Addgene plasmid #42237 | pCS6-mPSD95a-TSt-HA | addgene partial sequence | sequence record 60429 | PSD95/Dlg4-F1 5'-tgggtcccagcccgagagag-3'
GAAGCAAATGGGGTCGACGCTCTACCAGGAGTTCGATGAGATGGAAGAGTGCTCTCAGCACTTACCCGGC
GCCGGCAGTAGTGGCGATATCATGGATTACAAGGATGACGACGATAAGGGCTCTTCCGGGACAGGCTCCG
GATCCGGCACTAGTGCGCCCATCACGGCGTACGCCCAGCAGACGAGAGGCCTCCTAGGGTGTATAATCAC
CAGCCTGACTGGCCGGGACAAAAACCAAGTGGAGGGTGAGGTCCAGATCGTGTCAACTGCTACCCAAACC
TTCCTGGCAACGTGCATCAATGGGGTATGCTGGACTGTCTACCACGGGGCCGGAACGAGGACCATCGCAT
CACCCAAGGGTCCTGTCATCCAGATGTATACCAATGTGGACCAAGACCTTGTGGGCTGGCCCGCTCCTCA
AGGTTCCCGCTCATTGACACCCTGTACCTGCGGCTCCTCGGACCTTTACCTGGTCACGAGGCACGCCGAT
GTCATTCCCGTGCGCCGGCGAGGTGATAGCAGGGGTAGCCTGCTTTCGCCCCGGCCCATTTCCTACTTGA
AAGGCTCCTCGGGGGGTCCGCTGTTGTGCCCCGCGGGACACGCCGTGGGCCTATTCAGGGCCGCGGTGTG
CACCCGTGGAGTGGCTAAAGCGGTGGACTTTATCCCTGTGGAGAACCTAGAGACAACCATGAGATCCCCG
GTGTTCACGGACAACTCCTCTCCACCAGCAGTCACCCTGACGCACCCAATCACCAAAATCGATAGGGAGG
TTCTCTACCAGGAGTTCGATGAGATGGAAGAGTGCTCTCAGCACTATCCCTACGATGTGCCCGATTACGC
TGGCGCGCCT
